Addgene plasmid #85073: pKSCTMF
Purpose: Gene insertion/deletion in Pichia pastoris
Depositing lab: Sheng Yang. Publication: mazF as a counter-selectable marker for unmarked genetic modification of Pichia pastoris. Yang J, Jiang W, Yang S. FEMS Yeast Res. 2009 Jun;9(4):600-9. doi: 10.1111/j.1567-1364.2009.00503.x. Epub 2009 Mar 25. PubMed 19416369.
Backbone
  Vector backbone: pBluescript II KS(-)
  Backbone manufacturer: Stratagene
  Backbone size w/o insert (bp): 2900
  Total vector size (bp): 6000
  Vector type: Gene insertion/deletion in Pichia pastoris
  Selectable markers: Zeocin
Growth in bacteria
  Bacterial resistance: Ampicillin, 100 μg/mL
  Growth temperature: 37°C
  Growth strain: DH5alpha
  Copy number: High Copy
Gene/Insert
  Gene/Insert name: AOX1promoter - mazF - AOX1 tt- Zeocin R gene
  Species: E. coli
  Insert size (bp): 3000
  GenBank ID: mazF NP_417262.1
  Promoter: pAOX1
  Cloning method: Restriction Enzyme; 5′ cloning site EcoRV (unknown if destroyed); 3′ cloning site SmaI (unknown if destroyed)
  Sequencing primers: 5′ T7 and 5 AOX1; 3′ T3 and 3AOX1
Resource information
  A portion of this plasmid was derived from a plasmid made by: pDGIEF _Prof. Shun-Peng Li lab, Nanjing Agricultural University
Terms and licenses: Academic/Nonprofit Terms; Industry Terms: Not Available to Industry
How to cite: pKSCTMF was a gift from Sheng Yang (Addgene plasmid # 85073 ; http://n2t.net/addgene:85073 ; RRID:Addgene_85073)
