[The description below was written by a language model from this plasmid's Addgene catalogue record and pLannotate feature annotations shown in this document.]
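Description:
pKSCTMF is an approximately 6.2 kb E. coli cloning plasmid built on pBluescript II KS(-) that serves as a cassette source for gene insertion and deletion in the methylotrophic yeast Pichia pastoris. It is propagated in E. coli through the high-copy ColE1/pUC-type origin and selected with ampicillin via the bla gene. The backbone also retains the f1 phage origin, remnants of the lac promoter/lacZα region, and T3 and T7 promoters flanking the split multiple cloning site. No yeast replication origin is annotated, consistent with use as an integrating rather than episomal construct in Pichia.

The roughly 3 kb payload combines a counter-selectable and a positively selectable marker. The E. coli mazF toxin gene, which encodes the endoribonuclease of the MazE-MazF toxin-antitoxin system, sits downstream of the methanol-inducible AOX1 promoter and is followed by the AOX1 terminator; a short His-tag-like fragment and a piece of AOX1 coding sequence lie between them, probably carry-over from a Pichia expression vector. Next comes a Zeocin resistance unit in which the Sh ble gene is driven by tandem TEF1 (yeast) and EM7 (bacterial) promoters and ends in a CYC1 terminator. A second, same-orientation copy of the CYC1 terminator lies upstream of the AOX1 promoter, so the whole cassette is bracketed by direct repeats.

In the unmarked-modification approach indicated by the record, integrants would be selected on Zeocin. Methanol then induces toxic mazF expression, favouring cells that have lost the cassette. Recombination between the flanking repeats is the likely excision route, though the record does not state this explicitly. Target-specific homology arms are not part of this plasmid.
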