Features (pLannotate 1.2.2; 24 found; start..end, strand, type, name):
    319..411     +  CDS            lacI (fragment): lac repressor; lacI; The lac repressor binds to the lac operator to inhibit transcription in E. coli. This inhibition can be relieved by adding lactose or isopropyl-β-D-thiogalactopyranoside (IPTG).
    424..445     +  protein_bind   CAP binding site: CAP binding activates transcription in the presence of cAMP. E. coli catabolite activator protein
    460..490     +  promoter       lac promoter: promoter for the E. coli lac operon
    498..514     +  protein_bind   lac operator: The lac repressor binds to the lac operator to inhibit transcription in E. coli. This inhibition can be relieved by adding lactose or isopropyl-β-D-thiogalactopyranoside (IPTG). lac repressor encoded by lacI
    559..577     +  promoter       T3 promoter: promoter for bacteriophage T3 RNA polymerase
    590..634     -  misc_feature   MCS (fragment): pBluescript multiple cloning site
    704..951     +  terminator     CYC1 terminator: S. cerevisiae CYC1; transcription terminator for CYC1
    968..985     -  misc_feature   MCS (fragment): pBluescript multiple cloning site
    989..1923    +  promoter       AOX1 promoter: Pichia pastoris AOX1; inducible promoter, regulated by methanol
   1928..2260    +  CDS            mazF: MAZF_ECOLI - Also known as chpA, chpAK. Experimental evidence at protein level: Swiss-Prot protein existence level 1. The physiological role of this TA system is debated. Programmed cell death (PCD) occurs when cells are at high density and depends on the presence of MazE-MazF and a quorum sensing pentapeptide, the extracellular death factor (EDF) with sequence Asn-Asn-Trp-Asn-Asn (NNWNN), probably produced from the zwf gene product glucose-6- phosphate 1-dehydrogenase (PubMed:17962566, PubMed:18310334). Cell death governed by the MazE-MazF and DinJ-YafQ TA systems seems to play a role in biof
   2338..2355    +  CDS            capTEV™ (fragment): composite tag for in vivo biotinylation, TEV protease cleavage, and 6xHis tagging
   2366..2431    +  CDS            AOX1 (fragment): ALOX1_KOMPC - Experimental evidence at protein level: Swiss-Prot protein existence level 1. Major isoform of alcohol oxidase, which catalyzes the oxidation of methanol to formaldehyde and hydrogen peroxide, the first step in the methanol utilization pathway of methylotrophic yeasts. From Komagataella phaffii (strain ATCC 76273 / CBS 7435 / CECT 11047 / NRRL Y-11430 / Wegner 21-1) (Yeast) (Pichia pastoris).
   2435..2681    +  terminator     AOX1 terminator: Pichia pastoris AOX1; transcription terminator for AOX1
   2688..3095    +  promoter       TEF1 promoter: S. cerevisiae TEF1; promoter for EF-1α
   3102..3149    +  promoter       EM7 promoter: synthetic bacterial promoter&nbsp
   3168..3542    +  CDS            BleoR: antibiotic-binding protein; Sh ble from Streptoalloteichus hindustanus; confers resistance to bleomycin, phleomycin, and Zeocin™
   3608..3855    +  terminator     CYC1 terminator: S. cerevisiae CYC1; transcription terminator for CYC1
   3872..3916    -  misc_feature   MCS (fragment): pBluescript multiple cloning site
   3925..3943    -  promoter       T7 promoter: promoter for bacteriophage T7 RNA polymerase
   3951..4106    +  CDS            lacZα (fragment): LacZα fragment of β-galactosidase; lacZ fragment
   4111..4539    +  rep_origin     f1 ori (sequence partly withheld): f1 bacteriophage origin of replication; arrow indicates direction of (+) strand synthesis
   4592..4696    +  promoter       AmpR promoter: bla
   4697..5557    +  CDS            AmpR: β-lactamase; bla; confers resistance to ampicillin, carbenicillin, and related antibiotics
   5728..136     +  rep_origin     ori (across the origin): high-copy-number ColE1/pMB1/pBR322/pUC origin of replication
>Addgene plasmid #85073 | pKSCTMF | addgene full sequence | sequence record 174101 | Addgene NGS Result
GGTCGGAACAGGAGAGCGCACGAGGGAGCTTCCAGGGGGAAACGCCTGGTATCTTTATAGTCCTGTCGGG
TTTCGCCACCTCTGACTTGAGCGTCGATTTTTGTGATGCTCGTCAGGGGGGCGGAGCCTATGGAAAAACG
CCAGCAACGCGGCCTTTTTACGGTTCCTGGCCTTTTGCTGGCCTTTTGCTCACATGTTCTTTCCTGCGTT
ATCCCCTGATTCTGTGGATAACCGTATTACCGCCTTTGAGTGAGCTGATACCGCTCGCCGCAGCCGAACG
ACCGAGCGCAGCGAGTCAGTGAGCGAGGAAGCGGAAGAGCGCCCAATACGCAAACCGCCTCTCCCCGCGC
GTTGGCCGATTCATTAATGCAGCTGGCACGACAGGTTTCCCGACTGGAAAGCGGGCAGTGAGCGCAACGC
AATTAATGTGAGTTAGCTCACTCATTAGGCACCCCAGGCTTTACACTTTATGCTCCCGGCTCGTATGTTG
TGTGGAATTGTGAGCGGATAACAATTTCACACAGGAAACAGCTATGACCATGATTACGCCAAGCGCGCAA
TTAACCCTCACTAAAGGGAACAAAAGCTGGGTACCGGGCCCCCCCTCGAGGTCGACGGTATCGATAAGCT
TGATTGACACGTCCGACGGCGGCCCGACGGGTCCGAGGCCTCGGAGATCCGTCCCCCTTTTCCTTTGTCG
ATATCATGTAATTAGTTATGTCACGCTTACATTCACGCCCTCCCCCCACATCCGCTCTAACCGAAAAGGA
AGGAGTTAGACAACCTGAAGTCTAGGTCCCTATTTATTTTTTTATAGTTATGTTAGTATTAAGAACGTTA
TTTATATTTCAAATTTTTCTTTTTTTTCTGTACAGACGCGTGTACGCATGTAACATTATACTGAAAACCT
TGCTTGAGAAGGTTTTGGGACGCTCGAAGGCTTTAATTTGCAAGCTGGAGACCAACAATCGAATTCCTGC
AGCCCTCAGATCTAACATCCAAAGACGAAAGGTTGAATGAAACCTTTTTGCCATCCGACATCCACAGGTC
CATTCTCACACATAAGTGCCAAACGCAACAGGAGGGGATACACTAGCAGCAGACCGTTGCAAACGCAGGA
CCTCCACTCCTCTTCTCCTCAACACCCACTTTTGCCATCGAAAAACCAGCCCAGTTATTGGGCTTGATTG
GAGCTCGCTCATTCCAATTCCTTCTATTAGGCTACTAACACCATGACTTTATTAGCCTGTCTATCCTGGC
CCCCCTGGCGAGGTTCATGTTTGTTTATTTCCGAATGCAACAAGCTCCGCATTACACCCGAACATCACTC
CAGATGAGGGCTTTCTGAGTGTGGGGTCAAATAGTTTCATGTTCCCCAAATGGCCCAAAACTGACAGTTT
AAACGCTGTCTTGGAACCTAATATGACAAAAGCGTGATCTCATCCAAGATGAACTAAGTTTGGTTCGTTG
AAATGCTAACGGCCAGTTGGTCAAAAAGAAACTTCCAAAAGTCGGCATACCGTTTGTCTTGTTTGGTATT
GATTGACGAATGCTCAAAAATAATCTCATTAATGCTTAGCGCAGTCTCTCTATCGCTTCTGAACCCCGGT
GCACCTGTGCCGAAACGCAAATGGGGAAACACCCGCTTTTTGGATGATTATGCATTGTCTCCACATTGTA
TGCTTCCAAGATTCTGGTGGGAATACTGCTGATAGCCTAACGTTCATGATCAAAATTTAACTGTTCTAAC
CCCTACTTGACAGCAATATATAAACAGAAGGAAGCTGCCCTGTCTTAAACCTTTTTTTTTATCATCATTA
TTAGCTTACTTTCATAATTGCGACTGGTTCCAATTGACAAGCTTTTGATTTTAACGACTTTTAACGACAA
CTTGAGAAGATCAAAAAACAACTAATTATTCGATACGATGGTAAGCCGATACGTACCCGATATGGGCGAT
CTGATTTGGGTTGATTTTGACCCGACAAAAGGTAGCGAGCAAGCTGGACATCGTCCAGCTGTTGTCCTGA
GTCCTTTCATGTACAACAACAAAACAGGTATGTGTCTGTGTGTTCCTTGTACAACGCAATCAAAAGGATA
TCCGTTCGAAGTTGTTTTATCCGGTCAGGAACGTGATGGCGTAGCGTTAGCTGATCAGGTAAAAAGTATC
GCCTGGCGGGCAAGAGGAGCAACGAAGAAAGGAACAGTTGCCCCAGAGGAATTACAACTCATTAAAGCCA
AAATTAACGTACTGATTGGGTAGGTCGAGCCGCGGCGGCCGCCAGCTTTCTAGAACAAAAACTCATCTCA
GAAGAGGATCTGAATAGCGCCGTCGACCATCATCATCATCATCATTGAGTTTGTAGCCTTAGACATGACT
GTTCCTCAGTTCAAGTTGGGCACTTACGAGAAGACCGGTCTTGCTAGATTCTAATCAAGAGGATGTCAGA
ATGCCATTTGCCTGAGAGATGCAGGCTTCATTTTTGATACTTTTTTATTTGTAACCTATATAGTATAGGA
TTTTTTTTGTCATTTTGTTTCTTCTCGTACGAGCTTGCTCCTGATCAGCCTATCTCGCAGCTGATGAATA
TCTTGTGGTAGGGGTTTGGGAAAATCATTCGAGTTTGATGTTTTTCTTGGTATTTCCCACTCCTCTTCAG
AGTACAGAAGATTAAGTGAGAGATCCCCCACACACCATAGCTTCAAAATGTTTCTACTCCTTTTTTACTC
TTCCAGATTTTCTCGGACTCCGCGCATCGCCGTACCACTTCAAAACACCCAAGCACAGCATACTAAATTT
CCCCTCTTTCTTCCTCTAGGGTGTCGTTAATTACCCGTACTAAAGGTTTGGAAAAGAAAAAAGAGACCGC
CTCGTTTCTTTTTCTTCGTCGAAAAAGGCAATAAAAATTTTTATCACGTTTCTTTTTCTTGAAAATTTTT
TTTTTTGATTTTTTTCTCTTTCGATGACCTCCCATTGATATTTAAGTTAATAAACGGTCTTCAATTTCTC
AAGTTTCAGTTTCATTTTTCTTGTTCTATTACAACTTTTTTTACTTCTTGCTCATTAGAAAGAAAGCATA
GCAATCTAATCTAAGGGCGGTGTTGACAATTAATCATCGGCATAGTATATCGGCATAGTATAATACGACA
AGGTGAGGAACTAAACCATGGCCAAGTTGACCAGTGCCGTTCCGGTGCTCACCGCGCGCGACGTCGCCGG
AGCGGTCGAGTTCTGGACCGACCGGCTCGGGTTCTCCCGGGACTTCGTGGAGGACGACTTCGCCGGTGTG
GTCCGGGACGACGTGACCCTGTTCATCAGCGCGGTCCAGGACCAGGTGGTGCCGGACAACACCCTGGCCT
GGGTGTGGGTGCGCGGCCTGGACGAGCTGTACGCCGAGTGGTCGGAGGTCGTGTCCACGAACTTCCGGGA
CGCCTCCGGGCCGGCCATGACCGAGATCGGCGAGCAGCCGTGGGGGCGGGAGTTCGCCCTGCGCGACCCG
GCCGGCAACTGCGTGCACTTCGTGGCCGAGGAGCAGGACTGACACGTCCGACGCGGCCCGACGGGTCCGA
GGCCTCGGAGATCCGTCCCCCTTTTCCTTTGTCGATATCATGTAATTAGTTATGTCACGCTTACATTCAC
GCCCTCCCCCCACATCCGCTCTAACCGAAAAGGAAGGAGTTAGACAACCTGAAGTCTAGGTCCCTATTTA
TTTTTTTATAGTTATGTTAGTATTAAGAACGTTATTTATATTTCAAATTTTTCTTTTTTTTCTGTACAGA
CGCGTGTACGCATGTAACATTATACTGAAAACCTTGCTTGAGAAGGTTTTGGGACGCTCGAAGGCTTTAA
TTTGCAAGCTGGAGACCAACAGGGGGATCCACTAGTTCTAGAGCGGCCGCCACCGCGGTGGAGCTCCAAT
TCGCCCTATAGTGAGTCGTATTACGCGCGCTCACTGGCCGTCGTTTTACAACGTCGTGACTGGGAAAACC
CTGGCGTTACCCAACTTAATCGCCTTGCAGCACATCCCCCTTTCGCCAGCTGGCGTAATAGCGAAGAGGC
CCGCACCGATCGCCCTTCCCAACAGTTGCGCAGCCTGAATGGCGAATGGG
[124 nt withheld, positions 4111-4234]
C
[91 nt withheld, positions 4236-4326]
A
[49 nt withheld, positions 4328-4376]
CCTTTGACGTTGGAGTCCACGTTCTTT
[37 nt withheld, positions 4404-4440]
ACCCTATCTCGGTCTATTCTTTTGATTTATAAGGGATTTTGCCGATTTCGGCCTATTGGTTAAAAAATGA
GCTGATTTAACAAAAATTTAACGCGAATTTTAACAAAATATTAACGCTTACAATTTAGGTGGCACTTTTC
GGGGAAATGTGCGCGGAACCCCTATTTGTTTATTTTTCTAAATACATTCAAATATGTATCCGCTCATGAG
ACAATAACCCTGATAAATGCTTCAATAATATTGAAAAAGGAAGAGTATGAGTATTCAACATTTCCGTGTC
GCCCTTATTCCCTTTTTTGCGGCATTTTGCCTTCCTGTTTTTGCTCACCCAGAAACGCTGGTGAAAGTAA
AAGATGCTGAAGATCAGTTGGGTGCACGAGTGGGTTACATCGAACTGGATCTCAACAGCGGTAAGATCCT
TGAGAGTTTTCGCCCCGAAGAACGTTTTCCAATGATGAGCACTTTTAAAGTTCTGCTATGTGGCGCGGTA
TTATCCCGTATTGACGCCGGGCAAGAGCAACTCGGTCGCCGCATACACTATTCTCAGAATGACTTGGTTG
AGTACTCACCAGTCACAGAAAAGCATCTTACGGATGGCATGACAGTAAGAGAATTATGCAGTGCTGCCAT
AACCATGAGTGATAACACTGCGGCCAACTTACTTCTGACAACGATCGGAGGACCGAAGGAGCTAACCGCT
TTTTTGCACAACATGGGGGATCATGTAACTCGCCTTGATCGTTGGGAACCGGAGCTGAATGAAGCCATAC
CAAACGACGAGCGTGACACCACGATGCCTGTAGCAATGGCAACAACGTTGCGCAAACTATTAACTGGCGA
ACTACTTACTCTAGCTTCCCGGCAACAATTAATAGACTGGATGGAGGCGGATAAAGTTGCAGGACCACTT
CTGCGCTCGGCCCTTCCGGCTGGCTGGTTTATTGCTGATAAATCTGGAGCCGGTGAGCGTGGGTCTCGCG
GTATCATTGCAGCACTGGGGCCAGATGGTAAGCCCTCCCGTATCGTAGTTATCTACACGACGGGGAGTCA
GGCAACTATGGATGAACGAAATAGACAGATCGCTGAGATAGGTGCCTCACTGATTAAGCATTGGTAACTG
TCAGACCAAGTTTACTCATATATACTTTAGATTGATTTAAAACTTCATTTTTAATTTAAAAGGATCTAGG
TGAAGATCCTTTTTGATAATCTCATGACCAAAATCCCTTAACGTGAGTTTTCGTTCCACTGAGCGTCAGA
CCCCGTAGAAAAGATCAAAGGATCTTCTTGAGATCCTTTTTTTCTGCGCGTAATCTGCTGCTTGCAAACA
AAAAAACCACCGCTACCAGCGGTGGTTTGTTTGCCGGATCAAGAGCTACCAACTCTTTTTCCGAAGGTAA
CTGGCTTCAGCAGAGCGCAGATACCAAATACTGTTCTTCTAGTGTAGCCGTAGTTAGGCCACCACTTCAA
GAACTCTGTAGCACCGCCTACATACCTCGCTCTGCTAATCCTGTTACCAGTGGCTGCTGCCAGTGGCGAT
AAGTCGTGTCTTACCGGGTTGGACTCAAGACGATAGTTACCGGATAAGGCGCAGCGGTCGGGCTGAACGG
GGGGTTCGTGCACACAGCCCAGCTTGGAGCGAACGACCTACACCGAACTGAGATACCTACAGCGTGAGCT
ATGAGAAAGCGCCACGCTTCCCGAAGGGAGAAAGGCGGACAGGTATCCGGTAAGCGGCAG
